>Addgene plasmid #71755 | His-TEV-Aurein1.2_(+36GFP)-LPETG-His | depositor full sequence | sequence record 130233 | His-TEV-Aurein1.2_(+36GFP)-LPETG-His sequence 6063 bps
GGGAATTGTGAGCGGATAACAATTCCCCTCTAGAAATAATTTTGTTTAACTTTAAGAAGGAGATATCATA
TGCACCATCACCATCACCATGAAAACCTGTACTTCCAGGGCCTGTTTGATATTATTAAAAAAATTGCGGA
AAGCTTTGCTAGCGGTGGTAGCGGTGGTTCTGGTGGTTCTGGTGGTAGCGGCGGTAGCGGTGGTAGCGGT
GGTAGCGGTGGCAGCGGCGGTTCTAGCAAAGGTGAACGTCTGTTTCGTGGTAAAGTACCGATCTTAGTGG
AATTAAAGGGCGACGTGAACGGTCATAAATTTAGCGTGCGCGGCAAAGGCAAAGGTGACGCTACCCGTGG
TAAATTGACCCTGAAGTTTATTTGCACAACAGGCAAATTACCCGTTCCGTGGCCCACCTTAGTGACCACC
CTGACCTATGGCGTTCAGTGCTTCAGTCGTTACCCTAAACACATGAAACGTCACGATTTTTTCAAATCAG
CCATGCCTAAAGGATATGTTCAAGAGCGTACAATCAGCTTCAAGAAGGATGGCAAATATAAAACGCGTGC
GGAAGTGAAATTTGAAGGCCGCACATTAGTAAATCGTATCAAACTGAAAGGTCGTGACTTCAAAGAAAAA
GGCAACATTTTAGGCCATAAACTGCGTTATAACTTTAATTCTCATAAGGTGTATATTACGGCCGATAAAC
GCAAGAATGGTATCAAGGCAAAATTCAAAATTCGCCATAACGTGAAAGACGGCAGCGTTCAATTAGCGGA
TCATTATCAACAAAACACGCCGATTGGTCGCGGGCCTGTACTGTTACCTCGCAACCACTACCTGAGCACC
CGTTCTAAACTGAGCAAAGATCCGAAAGAAAAACGCGATCACATGGTTCTGTTAGAATTCGTGACCGCTG
CAGGCATTAAGCACGGACGCGACGAACGCTACAAGACCGGTGGTAGCCTCCCGGAAACCGGTCATCACCA
CCACCATCACTAATGACTCGAGTCTGGTAAAGAAACCGCTGCTGCGAAATTTGAACGCCAGCACATGGAC
TCGTCTACTAGCGCAGCTTAATTAACCTAGGCTGCTGCCACCGCTGAGCAATAACTAGCATAACCCCTTG
GGGCCTCTAAACGGGTCTTGAGGGGTTTTTTGCTGAAAGGAGGAACTATATCCGGATTGGCGAATGGG
[124 nt withheld, positions 1189-1312]
C
[91 nt withheld, positions 1314-1404]
A
[49 nt withheld, positions 1406-1454]
CCTTTGACGTTGGAGTCCACGTTCTTT
[37 nt withheld, positions 1482-1518]
ACCCTATCTCGGTCTATTCTTTTGATTTATAAGGGATTTTGCCGATTTCGGCCTATTGGTTAAAAAATGA
GCTGATTTAACAAAAATTTAACGCGAATTTTAACAAAATATTAACGTTTACAATTTCTGGCGGCACGATG
GCATGAGATTATCAAAAAGGATCTTCACCTAGATCCTTTTAAATTAAAAATGAAGTTTTAAATCAATCTA
AAGTATATATGAGTAAACTTGGTCTGACAGTTACCAATGCTTAATCAGTGAGGCACCTATCTCAGCGATC
TGTCTATTTCGTTCATCCATAGTTGCCTGACTCCCCGTCGTGTAGATAACTACGATACGGGAGGGCTTAC
CATCTGGCCCCAGTGCTGCAATGATACCGCGAGACCCACGCTCACCGGCTCCAGATTTATCAGCAATAAA
CCAGCCAGCCGGAAGGGCCGAGCGCAGAAGTGGTCCTGCAACTTTATCCGCCTCCATCCAGTCTATTAAT
TGTTGCCGGGAAGCTAGAGTAAGTAGTTCGCCAGTTAATAGTTTGCGCAACGTTGTTGCCATTGCTACAG
GCATCGTGGTGTCACGCTCGTCGTTTGGTATGGCTTCATTCAGCTCCGGTTCCCAACGATCAAGGCGAGT
TACATGATCCCCCATGTTGTGCAAAAAAGCGGTTAGCTCCTTCGGTCCTCCGATCGTTGTCAGAAGTAAG
TTGGCCGCAGTGTTATCACTCATGGTTATGGCAGCACTGCATAATTCTCTTACTGTCATGCCATCCGTAA
GATGCTTTTCTGTGACTGGTGAGTACTCAACCAAGTCATTCTGAGAATAGTGTATGCGGCGACCGAGTTG
CTCTTGCCCGGCGTCAATACGGGATAATACCGCGCCACATAGCAGAACTTTAAAAGTGCTCATCATTGGA
AAACGTTCTTCGGGGCGAAAACTCTCAAGGATCTTACCGCTGTTGAGATCCAGTTCGATGTAACCCACTC
GTGCACCCAACTGATCTTCAGCATCTTTTACTTTCACCAGCGTTTCTGGGTGAGCAAAAACAGGAAGGCA
AAATGCCGCAAAAAAGGGAATAAGGGCGACACGGAAATGTTGAATACTCATACTCTTCCTTTTTCAATCA
TGATTGAAGCATTTATCAGGGTTATTGTCTCATGAGCGGATACATATTTGAATGTATTTAGAAAAATAAA
CAAATAGGTCATGACCAAAATCCCTTAACGTGAGTTTTCGTTCCACTGAGCGTCAGACCCCGTAGAAAAG
ATCAAAGGATCTTCTTGAGATCCTTTTTTTCTGCGCGTAATCTGCTGCTTGCAAACAAAAAAACCACCGC
TACCAGCGGTGGTTTGTTTGCCGGATCAAGAGCTACCAACTCTTTTTCCGAAGGTAACTGGCTTCAGCAG
AGCGCAGATACCAAATACTGTCCTTCTAGTGTAGCCGTAGTTAGGCCACCACTTCAAGAACTCTGTAGCA
CCGCCTACATACCTCGCTCTGCTAATCCTGTTACCAGTGGCTGCTGCCAGTGGCGATAAGTCGTGTCTTA
CCGGGTTGGACTCAAGACGATAGTTACCGGATAAGGCGCAGCGGTCGGGCTGAACGGGGGGTTCGTGCAC
ACAGCCCAGCTTGGAGCGAACGACCTACACCGAACTGAGATACCTACAGCGTGAGCTATGAGAAAGCGCC
ACGCTTCCCGAAGGGAGAAAGGCGGACAGGTATCCGGTAAGCGGCAGGGTCGGAACAGGAGAGCGCACGA
GGGAGCTTCCAGGGGGAAACGCCTGGTATCTTTATAGTCCTGTCGGGTTTCGCCACCTCTGACTTGAGCG
TCGATTTTTGTGATGCTCGTCAGGGGGGCGGAGCCTATGGAAAAACGCCAGCAACGCGGCCTTTTTACGG
TTCCTGGCCTTTTGCTGGCCTTTTGCTCACATGTTCTTTCCTGCGTTATCCCCTGATTCTGTGGATAACC
GTATTACCGCCTTTGAGTGAGCTGATACCGCTCGCCGCAGCCGAACGACCGAGCGCAGCGAGTCAGTGAG
CGAGGAAGCGGAAGAGCGCCTGATGCGGTATTTTCTCCTTACGCATCTGTGCGGTATTTCACACCGCATA
TATGGTGCACTCTCAGTACAATCTGCTCTGATGCCGCATAGTTAAGCCAGTATACACTCCGCTATCGCTA
CGTGACTGGGTCATGGCTGCGCCCCGACACCCGCCAACACCCGCTGACGCGCCCTGACGGGCTTGTCTGC
TCCCGGCATCCGCTTACAGACAAGCTGTGACCGTCTCCGGGAGCTGCATGTGTCAGAGGTTTTCACCGTC
ATCACCGAAACGCGCGAGGCAGCTGCGGTAAAGCTCATCAGCGTGGTCGTGAAGCGATTCACAGATGTCT
GCCTGTTCATCCGCGTCCAGCTCGTTGAGTTTCTCCAGAAGCGTTAATGTCTGGCTTCTGATAAAGCGGG
CCATGTTAAGGGCGGTTTTTTCCTGTTTGGTCACTGATGCCTCCGTGTAAGGGGGATTTCTGTTCATGGG
GGTAATGATACCGATGAAACGAGAGAGGATGCTCACGATACGGGTTACTGATGATGAACATGCCCGGTTA
CTGGAACGTTGTGAGGGTAAACAACTGGCGGTATGGATGCGGCGGGACCAGAGAAAAATCACTCAGGGTC
AATGCCAGCGCTTCGTTAATACAGATGTAGGTGTTCCACAGGGTAGCCAGCAGCATCCTGCGATGCAGAT
CCGGAACATAATGGTGCAGGGCGCTGACTTCCGCGTTTCCAGACTTTACGAAACACGGAAACCGAAGACC
ATTCATGTTGTTGCTCAGGTCGCAGACGTTTTGCAGCAGCAGTCGCTTCACGTTCGCTCGCGTATCGGTG
ATTCATTCTGCTAACCAGTAAGGCAACCCCGCCAGCCTAGCCGGGTCCTCAACGACAGGAGCACGATCAT
GCTAGTCATGCCCCGCGCCCACCGGAAGGAGCTGACTGGGTTGAAGGCTCTCAAGGGCATCGGTCGAGAT
CCCGGTGCCTAATGAGTGAGCTAACTTACATTAATTGCGTTGCGCTCACTGCCCGCTTTCCAGTCGGGAA
ACCTGTCGTGCCAGCTGCATTAATGAATCGGCCAACGCGCGGGGAGAGGCGGTTTGCGTATTGGGCGCCA
GGGTGGTTTTTCTTTTCACCAGTGAGACGGGCAACAGCTGATTGCCCTTCACCGCCTGGCCCTGAGAGAG
TTGCAGCAAGCGGTCCACGCTGGTTTGCCCCAGCAGGCGAAAATCCTGTTTGATGGTGGTTAACGGCGGG
ATATAACATGAGCTGTCTTCGGTATCGTCGTATCCCACTACCGAGATGTCCGCACCAACGCGCAGCCCGG
ACTCGGTAATGGCGCGCATTGCGCCCAGCGCCATCTGATCGTTGGCAACCAGCATCGCAGTGGGAACGAT
GCCCTCATTCAGCATTTGCATGGTTTGTTGAAAACCGGACATGGCACTCCAGTCGCCTTCCCGTTCCGCT
ATCGGCTGAATTTGATTGCGAGTGAGATATTTATGCCAGCCAGCCAGACGCAGACGCGCCGAGACAGAAC
TTAATGGGCCCGCTAACAGCGCGATTTGCTGGTGACCCAATGCGACCAGATGCTCCACGCCCAGTCGCGT
ACCGTCTTCATGGGAGAAAATAATACTGTTGATGGGTGTCTGGTCAGAGACATCAAGAAATAACGCCGGA
ACATTAGTGCAGGCAGCTTCCACAGCAATGGCATCCTGGTCATCCAGCGGATAGTTAATGATCAGCCCAC
TGACGCGTTGCGCGAGAAGATTGTGCACCGCCGCTTTACAGGCTTCGACGCCGCTTCGTTCTACCATCGA
CACCACCACGCTGGCACCCAGTTGATCGGCGCGAGATTTAATCGCCGCGACAATTTGCGACGGCGCGTGC
AGGGCCAGACTGGAGGTGGCAACGCCAATCAGCAACGACTGTTTGCCCGCCAGTTGTTGTGCCACGCGGT
TGGGAATGTAATTCAGCTCCGCCATCGCCGCTTCCACTTTTTCCCGCGTTTTCGCAGAAACGTGGCTGGC
CTGGTTCACCACGCGGGAAACGGTCTGATAAGAGACACCGGCATACTCTGCGACATCGTATAACGTTACT
GGTTTCACATTCACCACCCTGAATTGACTCTCTTCCGGGCGCTATCATGCCATACCGCGAAAGGTTTTGC
GCCATTCGATGGTGTCCGGGATCTCGACGCTCTCCCTTATGCGACTCCTGCATTAGGAAGCAGCCCAGTA
GTAGGTTGAGGCCGTTGAGCACCGCCGCCGCAAGGAATGGTGCATGCAAGGAGATGGCGCCCAACAGTCC
CCCGGCCACGGGGCCTGCCACCATACCCACGCCGAAACAAGCGCTCATGAGCCCGAAGTGGCGAGCCCGA
TCTTCCCCATCGGTGATGTCGGCGATATAGGCGCCAGCAACCGCACCTGTGGCGCCGGTGATGCCGGCCA
CGATGCGTCCGGCGTAGAGGATCGAGATCGATCTCGATCCCGCGAAATTAATACGACTCACTATA
Features (pLannotate 1.2.2; 21 found; start..end, strand, type, name):
      2..26      +  protein_bind   lac operator: The lac repressor binds to the lac operator to inhibit transcription in E. coli. This inhibition can be relieved by adding lactose or isopropyl-β-D-thiogalactopyranoside (IPTG). lac repressor encoded by lacI
     41..63      +  RBS            RBS: efficient ribosome binding site from bacteriophage T7 gene 10 (Olins and Rangwala, 1989)
     73..90      +  CDS            6xHis: 6xHis affinity tag
     91..109     +  CDS            TEV site (fragment): tobacco etch virus (TEV) protease recognition and cleavage site
    235..945     +  CDS            Superfolder GFP: Superfolder GFP is a basic (constitutively fluorescent) green fluorescent protein published in 2005, derived from Aequorea victoria. It is reported to be a very rapidly-maturing weak dimer.
   1009..1050    +  CDS            S-Tag (fragment): affinity and epitope tag derived from pancreatic ribonuclease A
   1080..1097    +  CDS            SET1 (fragment): solubility-enhancement tag derived from T7 phage gene 10B
   1105..1152    +  terminator     T7 terminator: transcription terminator for bacteriophage T7 RNA polymerase
   1189..1644    +  rep_origin     f1 ori (sequence partly withheld): f1 bacteriophage origin of replication; arrow indicates direction of (+) strand synthesis
   1759..2619    -  CDS            AmpR: β-lactamase; bla; confers resistance to ampicillin, carbenicillin, and related antibiotics
   2620..2712    -  promoter       AmpR promoter: bla
   2793..3381    +  rep_origin     ori: high-copy-number ColE1/pMB1/pBR322/pUC origin of replication
   3567..3709    -  misc_feature   bom: basis of mobility region from pBR322
   3811..4002    -  CDS            rop: Rop protein, which maintains plasmids at low copy number; rop
   4019..4399    +  CDS            YPB1_ECOLX: Protein predicted: Swiss-Prot protein existence level 4. From Escherichia coli.
   4461..4525    -  CDS            TcR (fragment): tetracycline efflux protein; tet; confers resistance to tetracycline
   4540..4561    -  protein_bind   CAP binding site: CAP binding activates transcription in the presence of cAMP. E. coli catabolite activator protein
   4574..5656    -  CDS            lacI: lac repressor; lacI; The lac repressor binds to the lac operator to inhibit transcription in E. coli. This inhibition can be relieved by adding lactose or isopropyl-β-D-thiogalactopyranoside (IPTG).
   5657..5734    -  promoter       lacI promoter: lacI
   5742..6021    -  CDS            TcR (fragment): tetracycline efflux protein; tet; confers resistance to tetracycline
   6047..2       +  promoter       T7 promoter (across the origin): promoter for bacteriophage T7 RNA polymerase
