[The description below was written by a language model from this plasmid's Addgene catalogue record and pLannotate feature annotations shown in this document.]
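Description:
His-TEV-Aurein1.2_(+36GFP)-LPETG-His is a bacterial expression plasmid built on a Novagen pET29-type backbone for producing a tagged, supercharged GFP fusion protein in E. coli. It replicates from a ColE1/pMB1-family origin accompanied by the pBR322 bom region and the rop gene, and also carries an f1 phage origin. Selection is with ampicillin through a β-lactamase cassette, which both the catalogue entry and the feature table report. The catalogue lists the plasmid as high copy, although a rop gene is annotated. The deposited sequence is 6,063 nt, slightly longer than the roughly 6.0 kb total given in the catalogue.

Expression is driven by a T7 promoter with an adjacent lac operator and the T7 gene 10 ribosome binding site, and ends at a T7 terminator. The plasmid-borne lacI supplies repressor, so transcription is IPTG-inducible in a host that provides T7 RNA polymerase, such as a DE3 lysogen. The synthetic open reading frame, cloned between NcoI and XhoI, begins with a 6xHis tag and a TEV protease site. These are followed by the aurein 1.2 peptide and +36 GFP, a positively supercharged GFP variant that the annotation software matches to superfolder GFP. The aurein segment is not itself annotated but would fall in the gap between the TEV site and the GFP. According to the catalogue, the C-terminus carries an LPETG sortase recognition motif and a second 6xHis tag. The downstream S-Tag and SET1 fragment hits are partial matches and may not be part of the translated product.

The His tags permit affinity purification, TEV cleavage removes the N-terminal tag, and the LPETG motif allows sortase-mediated conjugation. The associated publication concerns a peptide that enhances endosomal escape of delivered proteins, consistent with use of this protein in cytosolic protein delivery studies.
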