Addgene plasmid #71755: His-TEV-Aurein1.2_(+36GFP)-LPETG-His
Purpose: His-TEV-Aurein1.2+36GFP-LPETG-His expression in E.Coli
Depositing lab: David Liu. Depositing organization: Harvard University. Publication: Discovery and Characterization of a Peptide That Enhances Endosomal Escape of Delivered Proteins in Vitro and in Vivo. Li M, Tao Y, Shu Y, LaRochelle JR, Steinauer A, Thompson D, Schepartz A, Chen ZY, Liu DR. J Am Chem Soc. 2015 Nov 11;137(44):14084-93. doi: 10.1021/jacs.5b05694. Epub 2015 Oct 30. PubMed 26465072.
Backbone
  Vector backbone: pET29
  Backbone manufacturer: Novagen
  Backbone size w/o insert (bp): 5181
  Total vector size (bp): 6027
  Vector type: Bacterial Expression
Growth in bacteria
  Bacterial resistance: Ampicillin, 100 μg/mL
  Growth temperature: 37°C
  Growth strain: DH5alpha
  Growth instructions: For protein expression, transform into BL21 Star (DE3) cells. Induce at 1.0 OD with 0.5 mM IPTG final concentration. Growing overnight (16 hours) at 20-25 C.
  Copy number: High Copy
Gene/Insert
  Gene/Insert name: Aurein1.2_(pos36_GFP)-LPETG-His
  Species: Synthetic
  Insert size (bp): 882
  Tag / fusion protein: 6XHis (C terminal on insert); Sortase (LPETG) (C terminal on insert); 6XHis (N terminal on insert); TEV Protease (N terminal on insert)
  Cloning method: Restriction Enzyme; 5′ cloning site NcoI (not destroyed); 3′ cloning site xhoI (not destroyed)
  Sequencing primers: 5′ T7 promoter; 3′ T7 Terminator
Terms and licenses: Academic/Nonprofit Terms; Industry Terms: Not Available to Industry
How to cite: His-TEV-Aurein1.2_(+36GFP)-LPETG-His was a gift from David Liu (Addgene plasmid # 71755 ; http://n2t.net/addgene:71755 ; RRID:Addgene_71755)
