>Addgene plasmid #71755 | His-TEV-Aurein1.2_(+36GFP)-LPETG-His | addgene partial sequence | sequence record 133133 | T7 5'-TAATACGACTCACTATAGGG-3'
AGAAGGAGATATCATATGCACCATCACCATCACCATGAAAACCTGTACTTCCAGGGCCTGTTTGATATTA
TTAAAAAAATTGCGGAAAGCTTTGCTAGCGGTGGTAGCGGTGGTTCTGGTGGTTCTGGTGGTAGCGGCGG
TAGCGGTGGTAGCGGTGGTAGCGGTGGCAGCGGCGGTTCTAGCAAAGGTGAACGTCTGTTTCGTGGTAAA
GTACCGATCTTAGTGGAATTAAAGGGCGACGTGAACGGTCATAAATTTAGCGTGCGCGGCAAAGGCAAAG
GTGACGCTACCCGTGGTAAATTGACCCTGAAGTTTATTTGCACAACAGGCAAATTACCCGTTCCGTGGCC
CACCTTAGTGACCACCCTGACCTATGGCGTTCAGTGCTTCAGTCGTTACCCTAAACACATGAAACGTCAC
GATTTTTTCAAATCAGCCATGCCTAAAGGATATGTTCAAGAGCGTACAATCAGCTTCAAGAAGGATGGCA
AATATAAAACGCGTGCGGAAGTGAAATTTGAAGGCCGCACATTAGTAAATCGTATCAAACTGAAAGGTCG
TGACTTCAAAGAAAAAGGCAACATTTTAGGCCATAAACTGCGTTATAACTTTAATTCTCATAAGGTGTAT
ATTACGGCCGATAAACGCAAGAATGGTATCAAGGCAAAATTCAAAATTCGCCATAACGTGAAAGACGGCA
GCGTTCAATTAGCGGATCATTATCAACAAAACACGCCGATTGGTCGCGGGCCTGTACTGTTACCTCGCAA
CCACTACCTGAGCACCCGTTCTAAACTGAGCAA
