>Addgene plasmid #71755 | His-TEV-Aurein1.2_(+36GFP)-LPETG-His | addgene partial sequence | sequence record 133203 | T7term 5'-GCTAGTTATTGCTCAGCGG-3'
GACGAGTCCATGTGCTGGCGTTCAAATTTCGCAGCAGCGGTTTCTTTACCAGACTCGAGTCATTAGTGAT
GGTGGTGGTGATGACCGGTTTCCGGGAGGCTACCACCGGTCTTGTAGCGTTCGTCGCGTCCGTGCTTAAT
GCCTGCAGCGGTCACGAATTCTAACAGAACCATGTGATCGCGTTTTTCTTTCGGATCTTTGCTCAGTTTA
GAACGGGTGCTCAGGTAGTGGTTGCGAGGTAACAGTACAGGCCCGCGACCAATCGGCGTGTTTTGTTGAT
AATGATCCGCTAATTGAACGCTGCCGTCTTTCACGTTATGGCGAATTTTGAATTTTGCCTTGATACCATT
CTTGCGTTTATCGGCCGTAATATACACCTTATGAGAATTAAAGTTATAACGCAGTTTATGGCCTAAAATG
TTGCCTTTTTCTTTGAAGTCACGACCTTTCAGTTTGATACGATTTACTAATGTGCGGCCTTCAAATTTCA
CTTCCGCACGCGTTTTATATTTGCCATCCTTCTTGAAGCTGATTGTACGCTCTTGAACATATCCTTTAGG
CATGGCTGATTTGAAAAAATCGTGACGTTTCATGTGTTTAGGGTAACGACTGAAGCACTGAACGCCATAG
GTCAGGGTGGTCACTAAGGTGGGCCACGGAACGGGTAATTTGCCTGTTGTGCAAATAAACTTCAGGGTCA
ATTTACCACGGGTAGCGTCACCTTTGCCTTTGCCGCGCACGCTAAATTTATGACCGTTCACGTCGCCCTT
TAATTCCACTAAGATCGGTACTTTACCACGAA
